Addgene plasmid #124246: pDOE20 mC VN
Purpose: (Empty Backbone) Allows fluorescent (mVENUS; mCherry) co-localization of two proteins in Agrobacterium- transformed plant cells.
Depositing lab: Attila Fehér. Depositing organization: HUN-REN Biological Research Centre Szeged (HUN-REN Szegedi Biológiai Kutatóközpont).
Backbone
  Vector backbone: pDOE20
  Vector type: Plant Expression
Growth in bacteria
  Bacterial resistance: Kanamycin, 50 μg/mL
  Growth temperature: 37°C
  Growth strain: DH5alpha
  Copy number: High Copy
Gene/Insert
  Cloning method: Restriction Enzyme
  Sequencing primers: 5′ Unknown
Terms and licenses: Academic/Nonprofit Terms; Industry Terms: Not Available to Industry
Depositor comments: Please note this plasmid contains a IS5 transposable element. Plasmid works for depositor but it is possible element could cause an issue. Description of the original pDOE vector system PMID: 25187041. Plasmid citation: pDOE20 mC VN (modifed from pDOE20; Gookin and Assmann 2014 Plant J. 80:553-67) was a gift from Attila Fehér (Addgene plasmid # 124246).
How to cite: pDOE20 mC VN was a gift from Attila Fehér (Addgene plasmid # 124246 ; http://n2t.net/addgene:124246 ; RRID:Addgene_124246)
