[The description below was written by a language model from this plasmid's Addgene catalogue record and pLannotate feature annotations shown in this document.]
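Description:
pDOE20 mC VN is an empty-backbone binary vector for plant expression, modified from pDOE20 of the pDOE vector system and intended for delivery into plant cells by Agrobacterium. The backbone carries a ColE1/pMB1-type high-copy origin with a bom site for propagation in E. coli. It also carries the pVS1 replicon (oriV, RepA and the StaA stability protein) for maintenance in Agrobacterium. Bacterial selection is by a kanamycin resistance gene (aphA-3 type).

Between the nopaline-type left and right T-DNA borders there are three expression units. Next to the left border, a mannopine synthase (MAS) promoter and terminator drive the tomato bushy stunt virus P19 protein. P19 is a suppressor of RNA silencing that binds siRNAs and typically boosts transient expression. Only a short remnant of the bar (phosphinothricin resistance) gene sits beside it, so no intact plant selectable marker is annotated. Two reporter cassettes follow: an mCherry coding sequence ending in the OCS terminator, and a full-length mVenus coding sequence preceded by the TMV Ω translational enhancer and ending in the NOS terminator. The promoters driving these two cassettes are not annotated in the feature tables. According to the record, two proteins of interest are cloned by restriction enzymes as fusions to the two fluorophores. Their co-localization can then be imaged in the same transformed cell from a single T-DNA.

The repository's sequenced record (12,986 nt) is about 1.2 kb longer than the depositor's sequence (11,787 nt). The difference is an E. coli IS5 insertion element (insH transposase) lying in the backbone between the origin and the kanamycin gene. The depositor reports that the plasmid still works but warns the element could cause problems.
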