Features (pLannotate 1.2.2; 21 found; start..end, strand, type, name):
      1..25      +  misc_feature   LB T-DNA repeat: left border repeat from nopaline C58 T-DNA
    111..363     -  terminator     MAS terminator: mannopine synthase terminator
    377..412     -  CDS            BlpR (fragment): phosphinothricin acetyltransferase; Streptomyces hygroscopicus bar; confers resistance to bialophos or phosphinothricin
    416..931     -  CDS            P19_TBSVC: Experimental evidence at protein level: Swiss-Prot protein existence level 1. Acts as a suppressor of RNA-mediated gene silencing, also known as post-transcriptional gene silencing (PTGS), a mechanism of plant viral defense that limits the accumulation of viral RNAs. Binds to short interfering RNAs (siRNAs) with high affinity. Acts as a molecular caliper to specifically select siRNAs based on the length of the duplex region of the RNA (By similarity). From Tomato bushy stunt virus (strain Cherry) (TBSV).
    935..1315    -  promoter       MAS promoter: mannopine synthase promoter (Velten et al., 1984)
   1989..2696    +  CDS            mCherry: mCherry is a basic (constitutively fluorescent) red fluorescent protein published in 2004, derived from Discosoma sp.. It is reported to be a very rapidly-maturing monomer with low acid sensitivity.
   2729..3436    +  terminator     OCS terminator: octopine synthase terminator
   4128..4182    +  misc_feature   TMV Ω: translational enhancer from the tobacco mosaic virus 5'-leader sequence (Gallie et al., 1988)
   4184..4900    +  CDS            mVenus: mVenus is a basic (constitutively fluorescent) yellow fluorescent protein published in 2006, derived from Aequorea victoria. It is reported to be a rapidly-maturing monomer with moderate acid sensitivity.
   4986..5238    +  terminator     NOS terminator: nopaline synthase terminator and poly(A) signal
   5265..5285    +  misc_feature   MCS (fragment): pUC18/19 multiple cloning site
   5288..5442    +  CDS            lacZα (fragment): LacZα fragment of β-galactosidase; lacZ fragment
   5508..5532    +  misc_feature   RB T-DNA repeat: right border repeat from nopaline C58 T-DNA
   5872..6273    +  CDS            Y4CG_SINFN (fragment): Protein inferred from homology: Swiss-Prot protein existence level 3. From Sinorhizobium fredii (strain NBRC 101917 / NGR234).
   6833..7462    +  CDS            pVS1 StaA: stability protein from the Pseudomonas plasmid pVS1 (Heeb et al., 2000)
   7891..8964    +  CDS            pVS1 RepA: replication protein from the Pseudomonas plasmid pVS1 (Heeb et al., 2000)
   9030..9224    +  rep_origin     pVS1 oriV: origin of replication for the Pseudomonas plasmid pVS1 (Heeb et al., 2000)
   9427..9466    +  CDS            rop (fragment): Rop protein, which maintains plasmids at low copy number; rop
   9568..9708    +  misc_feature   bom: basis of mobility region from pBR322
   9894..10482   -  rep_origin     ori: high-copy-number ColE1/pMB1/pBR322/pUC origin of replication
  10569..11363   -  CDS            KanR: aminoglycoside phosphotransferase; aphA-3; confers resistance to kanamycin
>Addgene plasmid #124246 | pDOE20 mC VN | depositor full sequence | sequence record 236949 | pDOE20 mC VN sequence 11787 bps
TGGCAGGATATATTGTGGTGTAAACAAATTGACGCTTAGACAACTTAATAACACATTGCGGACGTTTTTA
ATGTACTGAATTAACGCCGAATTAATTCGAGCTCGGATCTGATAATTTATTTGAAAATTCATAAGAAAAG
CAAACGTTACATGAATTGATGAAACAATACAAAGACAGATAAAGCCACGCACATTTAGGATATTGGCCGA
GATTACTGAATATTGAGTAAGATCACGGAATTTCTGACAGGAGCATGTCTTCAATTCAGCCCAAATGGCA
GTTGAAATACTCAAACCGCCCCATATGCAGGAGCGGATCATTCATTGTTTGTTTGGTTGCCTTTGCCAAC
ATGGGAGTCCAAGATTCTGCAGTCAAATCTCGGTGACGGGCAGGACCGGACGGGGCGGTACCTCACTCTG
ACTCCTTCTCGAAGGTTTGAGTACCTTCAGGACATCCTCTTGAAACATTAGATTCAACTTCAATTGGAGC
CAACTGCAAAAGTTCTTGCTTAGACCTAATTGCCATCTCACACAAATGTTGAAGAGTTCTTGATCCTCCA
GAAACAGTGATACTAACTCCCCTGAACCTAATAGAATAAGTACATCCGATTTGATCGAACCCAAAGAATC
TTGATGCAGCATAGTTGACTGAATCTCCAGTCCAAGATCCAAGCACTCTATGCAATGATGCTTCAGTTCT
ATCGTATCTGAGATACCTCTTAAACACAACTTTTCCGAAACCCCAAGATTCCTTGAAACCAAGTGGATTA
TCTTGATTTGAGTTCGTCTCATCGTTATGCAATCTCCACTCAGTCCAAGATGGACTTTCATCAGGAAGTT
TGAAAGGAGAAGTTGTACCTCCTGATCCTCCATCCCATCTTTCAGAGTTAGCTTGTTCTCTAGCATCATT
TCCTTGTATAGCTCGTTCCATTCGCGATTTGGTGTATCGAGATTGGTTATGAAATTCAGATGCTAGTGTA
ATGTATTGGTAATTTGGGAAGATATAATAGGAAGCAAGGCTATTTATCCATTTCTGAAAAGGCGAAATGG
CGTCACCGCGAGCGTCACGCGCATTCCGTTCTTGCTGTAAAGCGTTGTTTGGTACACTTTTGACTAGCGA
GGCTTGGCGTGTCAGCGTATCTATTCAAAAGTCGTTAATGGCTGCGGATCAAGAAAAAGTTGGAATAGAA
ACAGAATACCCGCGAAATTCAGGCCCGGTTGCCATGTCCTACACGCCGAAATAAACGACCAAATTAGTAG
AAAAATAAAAACTGACTCGGATACTTACGTCACGTCTTGCGCACTGATTTGAAAAATCTCAGAATTCTTG
TCGACGAGTCAGTAATAAACGGCGTCAAAGTGGTTGCAGCCGGCACACACGAGTCGTGTTTATCAACTCA
AAGCACAAATACTTTTCCTCAACCTAAAAATAAGGCAATTAGCCAAAAACAACTTTGCGTGTAAACAACG
CTCAATACACCTGTCATTTTATTATTAGCTATTGCTTCACCGCCTTAGCTTTCTCGTGACCTAGTCGTCC
TCGTCTTTTCTTCTTCTTCTTCTATAAAACAATACCCAAAGAGCTCTTCTTCTTCACAATTCAGATTTCA
ATTTCTCAAAATCTTAAAAACTTTCTCTCAATTCTCTCTACCGTGATCAAGGTAAATTTCTGTGTTCCTT
ATTCTCTCAAAATCTTCGATTTTGTTTTCGTTCGATCCCAATTTCGTATATGTTCTTTGGTTTAGATTCT
GTTAATCTTAGATCGAAGACGATTTTCTGGGTTTGATCGTTAGATATCATCTTAATTCTCGATTAGGGTT
TCATAGATATCATCCGATTTGTTCAAATAATTTGAGTTTTGTCGAATAATTACTCTTCGATTTGTGATTT
CTAACTAGATCTGGTGTTAGTTTCTAGTTTGTGCGATCGAATTTGTCGATTAATCTGAGTTTTTCTGATT
AACAGGGAGAGGACACGCTCGAGCCACCATGATGAGCAAGGGCGAGGAGGATAACATGGCCATCATCAAG
GAGTTCATGCGCTTCAAGGTGCACATGGAGGGCTCCGTGAACGGCCACGAGTTCGAGATCGAGGGCGAGG
GCGAGGGCCGCCCCTACGAGGGCACCCAGACCGCCAAGCTGAAGGTGACCAAGGGTGGCCCCCTGCCCTT
CGCCTGGGACATCCTGTCCCCTCAGTTCATGTACGGCTCCAAGGCCTACGTGAAGCACCCCGCCGACATC
CCCGACTACTTGAAGCTGTCCTTCCCCGAGGGCTTCAAGTGGGAGCGCGTGATGAACTTCGAGGACGGCG
GCGTGGTGACCGTGACCCAGGACTCCTCCCTGCAGGACGGCGAGTTCATCTACAAGGTGAAGCTGCGCGG
CACCAACTTCCCCTCCGACGGCCCCGTAATGCAGAAGAAGACCATGGGCTGGGAGGCCTCCTCCGAGCGG
ATGTACCCCGAGGACGGCGCCCTGAAGGGCGAGATCAAGCAGAGGCTGAAGCTGAAGGACGGCGGCCACT
ACGACGCTGAGGTCAAGACCACCTACAAGGCCAAGAAGCCCGTGCAGCTGCCCGGCGCCTACAACGTCAA
CATCAAGTTGGACATCACCTCCCACAACGAGGACTACACCATCGTGGAACAGTACGAACGCGCCGAGGGC
CGCCACTCCACCGGCGGCATGGACGAGCTGTACAAGTCTAGACCCGGGGGTTAATTAACCCTAGAGTCCT
GCTTTAATGAGATATGCGAGACGCCTATGATCGCATGATATTTGCTTTCAATTCTGTTGTGCACGTTGTA
AAAAACCTGAGCATGTGTAGCTCAGATCCTTACCGCCGGTTTCGGTTCATTCTAATGAATATATCACCCG
TTACTATCGTATTTTTATGAATAATATTCTCCGTTCAATTTACTGATTGTACCCTACTACTTATATGTAC
AATATTAAAATGAAAACAATATATTGTGCTGAATAGGTTTATAGCGACATCTATGATAGAGCGCCACAAT
AACAAACAATTGCGTTTTATTATTACAAATCCAATTTTAAAAAAAGCGGCAGAACCGGTCAAACCTAAAA
GACTGATTACATAAATCTTATTCAAATTTCAAAAGTGCCCCAGGGGCTAGTATCTACGACACACCGAGCG
GCGAACTAATAACGCTCACTGAAGGGAACTCCGGTTCCCCGCCGGCGCGCATGGGTGAGATTCCTTGAAG
TTGAGTATTGGCCGTCCGCTCTACCGAAAGTTACGGGCACCATTCAACCCGGTCCAGCACGGCGGCCGGG
TAACCGACTTGCTGCCCCGAGAATTATGCAGCATTTTTTTGGTGTATGTGGGCCCCAAATGAAGTGCAGG
TCAAACCTTGACAGTGACGACAAATCGTTGGGCGGGTCCAGGGCGAATTTTGCGACAACATGTCGAGGCT
CAGCAGGACCTGCTCCAAGAGTATGGTTGTCGACGAGTCAGTAATAAACGGCGTCAAAGTGGTTGCAGCC
GGCACACACGAGTCGTGTTTATCAACTCAAAGCACAAATACTTTTCCTCAACCTAAAAATAAGGCAATTA
GCCAAAAACAACTTTGCGTGTAAACAACGCTCAATACACCTGTCATTTTATTATTAGCTATTGCTTCACC
GCCTTAGCTTTCTCGTGACCTAGTCGTCCTCGTCTTTTCTTCTTCTTCTTCTATAAAACAATACCCAAAG
AGCTCTTCTTCTTCACAATTCAGATTTCAATTTCTCAAAATCTTAAAAACTTTCTCTCAATTCTCTCTAC
CGTGATCAAGGTAAATTTCTGTGTTCCTTATTCTCTCAAAATCTTCGATTTTGTTTTCGTTCGATCCCAA
TTTCGTATATGTTCTTTGGTTTAGATTCTGTTAATCTTAGATCGAAGACGATTTTCTGGGTTTGATCGTT
AGATATCATCTTAATTCTCGATTAGGGTTTCATAGATATCATCCGATTTGTTCAAATAATTTGAGTTTTG
TCGAATAATTACTCTTCGATTTGTGATTTCTAACTAGATCTGGTGTTAGTTTCTAGTTTGTGCGATCGAA
TTTGTCGATTAATCTGAGTTTTTCTGATTAACAGGGACACGCCTCAGGTACAGAGCATATTTTTACAACA
ATTACCAACAACAACAAACAACAAACAACATTACAATTACATTTACAATTACAATGGTGAGCAAGGGCGA
GGAGCTGTTCACCGGGGTGGTGCCCATCCTGGTCGAGCTGGACGGCGACGTAAACGGCCACAAGTTCAGC
GTGTCCGGCGAGGGCGAGGGCGATGCCACCTACGGCAAGCTGACCCTGAAGCTGATCTGCACCACCGGCA
AGCTGCCCGTGCCCTGGCCCACCCTCGTGACCACCCTGGGCTACGGCCTGCAGTGCTTCGCCCGCTACCC
CGACCACATGAAGCAGCACGACTTCTTCAAGTCCGCCATGCCCGAAGGCTACGTCCAGGAGCGCACCATC
TTCTTCAAGGACGACGGCAACTACAAGACCCGCGCCGAGGTGAAGTTCGAGGGCGACACCCTGGTGAACC
GCATCGAGCTGAAGGGCATCGACTTCAAGGAGGACGGCAACATCCTGGGGCACAAGCTGGAGTACAACTA
CAACAGCCACAACGTCTATATCACCGCCGACAAGCAGAAGAACGGCATCAAGGCCAACTTCAAGATCCGC
CACAACATCGAGGACGGCGGCGTGCAGCTCGCCGACCACTACCAGCAGAACACCCCCATCGGCGACGGCC
CCGTGCTGCTGCCCGACAACCACTACCTGAGCTACCAGTCCAAGCTGAGCAAAGACCCCAACGAGAAGCG
CGATCACATGGTCCTGCTGGAGTTCGTGACCGCCGCCGGGATCACTCTCGGCATGGACGAGCTGTACAAG
TCAGGTGCAGGTTCTGGTGGAGGTAGCGGGATGGGGTCCCTACGTAGTCACGTGACGTCCGGATGAGCGA
TCGCCATTTAAATAGGATCGTTCAAACATTTGGCAATAAAGTTTCTTAAGATTGAATCCTGTTGCCGGTC
TTGCGATGATTATCATATAATTTCTGTTGAATTACGTTAAGCATGTAATAATTAACATGTAATGCATGAC
GTTATTTATGAGATGGGTTTTTATGATTAGAGTCCCGCAATTATACATTTAATACGCGATAGAAAACAAA
ATATAGCGCGCAAACTAGGATAAATTATCGCGCGCGGTGTCATCTATGTTACTAGATCGTTAACGATATG
TCGAGGCTCAGCAGGACCTGCAGGCATGCAAGCTTGGCACTGGCCGTCGTTTTACAACGTCGTGACTGGG
AAAACCCTGGCGTTACCCAACTTAATCGCCTTGCAGCACATCCCCCTTTCGCCAGCTGGCGTAATAGCGA
AGAGGCCCGCACCGATCGCCCTTCCCAACAGTTGCGCAGCCTGAATGGCGAATGCTAGAGCAGCTTGAGC
TTGGATCAGATTGTCGTTTCCCGCCTTCAGTTTAAACTATCAGTGTTTGACAGGATATATTGGCGGGTAA
ACCTAAGAGAAAAGAGCGTTTATTAGAATAATCGGATATTTAAAAGGGCGTGAAAAGGTTTATCCGTTCG
TCCATTTGTATGTGCATGCCAACCACAGGGTTCCCCTCGGGATCAAAGTACTTTGATCCAACCCCTCCGC
TGCTATAGTGCAGTCGGCTTCTGACGTTCAGTGCAGCCGTCTTCTGAAAACGACATGTCGCACAAGTCCT
AAGTTACGCGACAGGCTGCCGCCCTGCCCTTTTCCTGGCGTTTTCTTGTCGCGTGTTTTAGTCGCATAAA
GTAGAATACTTGCGACTAGAACCGGAGACATTACGCCATGAACAAGAGCGCCGCCGCTGGCCTGCTGGGC
TATGCCCGCGTCAGCACCGACGACCAGGACTTGACCAACCAACGGGCCGAACTGCACGCGGCCGGCTGCA
CCAAGCTGTTTTCCGAGAAGATCACCGGCACCAGGCGCGACCGCCCGGAGCTGGCCAGGATGCTTGACCA
CCTACGCCCTGGCGACGTTGTGACAGTGACCAGGCTAGACCGCCTGGCCCGCAGCACCCGCGACCTACTG
GACATTGCCGAGCGCATCCAGGAGGCCGGCGCGGGCCTGCGTAGCCTGGCAGAGCCGTGGGCCGACACCA
CCACGCCGGCCGGCCGCATGGTGTTGACCGTGTTCGCCGGCATTGCCGAGTTCGAGCGTTCCCTAATCAT
CGACCGCACCCGGAGCGGGCGCGAGGCCGCCAAGGCCCGAGGCGTGAAGTTTGGCCCCCGCCCTACCCTC
ACCCCGGCACAGATCGCGCACGCCCGCGAGCTGATCGACCAGGAAGGCCGCACCGTGAAAGAGGCGGCTG
CACTGCTTGGCGTGCATCGCTCGACCCTGTACCGCGCACTTGAGCGCAGCGAGGAAGTGACGCCCACCGA
GGCCAGGCGGCGCGGTGCCTTCCGTGAGGACGCATTGACCGAGGCCGACGCCCTGGCGGCCGCCGAGAAT
GAACGCCAAGAGGAACAAGCATGAAACCGCACCAGGACGGCCAGGACGAACCGTTTTTCATTACCGAAGA
GATCGAGGCGGAGATGATCGCGGCCGGGTACGTGTTCGAGCCGCCCGCGCACGTCTCAACCGTGCGGCTG
CATGAAATCCTGGCCGGTTTGTCTGATGCCAAGCTGGCGGCCTGGCCGGCCAGCTTGGCCGCTGAAGAAA
CCGAGCGCCGCCGTCTAAAAAGGTGATGTGTATTTGAGTAAAACAGCTTGCGTCATGCGGTCGCTGCGTA
TATGATGCGATGAGTAAATAAACAAATACGCAAGGGGAACGCATGAAGGTTATCGCTGTACTTAACCAGA
AAGGCGGGTCAGGCAAGACGACCATCGCAACCCATCTAGCCCGCGCCCTGCAACTCGCCGGGGCCGATGT
TCTGTTAGTCGATTCCGATCCCCAGGGCAGTGCCCGCGATTGGGCGGCCGTGCGGGAAGATCAACCGCTA
ACCGTTGTCGGCATCGACCGCCCGACGATTGACCGCGACGTGAAGGCCATCGGCCGGCGCGACTTCGTAG
TGATCGACGGAGCGCCCCAGGCGGCGGACTTGGCTGTGTCCGCGATCAAGGCAGCCGACTTCGTGCTGAT
TCCGGTGCAGCCAAGCCCTTACGACATATGGGCCACCGCCGACCTGGTGGAGCTGGTTAAGCAGCGCATT
GAGGTCACGGATGGAAGGCTACAAGCGGCCTTTGTCGTGTCGCGGGCGATCAAAGGCACGCGCATCGGCG
GTGAGGTTGCCGAGGCGCTGGCCGGGTACGAGCTGCCCATTCTTGAGTCCCGTATCACGCAGCGCGTGAG
CTACCCAGGCACTGCCGCCGCCGGCACAACCGTTCTTGAATCAGAACCCGAGGGCGACGCTGCCCGCGAG
GTCCAGGCGCTGGCCGCTGAAATTAAATCAAAACTCATTTGAGTTAATGAGGTAAAGAGAAAATGAGCAA
AAGCACAAACACGCTAAGTGCCGGCCGTCCGAGCGCACGCAGCAGCAAGGCTGCAACGTTGGCCAGCCTG
GCAGACACGCCAGCCATGAAGCGGGTCAACTTTCAGTTGCCGGCGGAGGATCACACCAAGCTGAAGATGT
ACGCGGTACGCCAAGGCAAGACCATTACCGAGCTGCTATCTGAATACATCGCGCAGCTACCAGAGTAAAT
GAGCAAATGAATAAATGAGTAGATGAATTTTAGCGGCTAAAGGAGGCGGCATGGAAAATCAAGAACAACC
AGGCACCGACGCCGTGGAATGCCCCATGTGTGGAGGAACGGGCGGTTGGCCAGGCGTAAGCGGCTGGGTT
GCCTGCCGGCCCTGCAATGGCACTGGAACCCCCAAGCCCGAGGAATCGGCGTGAGCGGTCGCAAACCATC
CGGCCCGGTACAAATCGGCGCGGCGCTGGGTGATGACCTGGTGGAGAAGTTGAAGGCCGCGCAGGCCGCC
CAGCGGCAACGCATCGAGGCAGAAGCACGCCCCGGTGAATCGTGGCAAGCGGCCGCTGATCGAATCCGCA
AAGAATCCCGGCAACCGCCGGCAGCCGGTGCGCCGTCGATTAGGAAGCCGCCCAAGGGCGACGAGCAACC
AGATTTTTTCGTTCCGATGCTCTATGACGTGGGCACCCGCGATAGTCGCAGCATCATGGACGTGGCCGTT
TTCCGTCTGTCGAAGCGTGACCGACGAGCTGGCGAGGTGATCCGCTACGAGCTTCCAGACGGGCACGTAG
AGGTTTCCGCAGGGCCGGCCGGCATGGCCAGTGTGTGGGATTACGACCTGGTACTGATGGCGGTTTCCCA
TCTAACCGAATCCATGAACCGATACCGGGAAGGGAAGGGAGACAAGCCCGGCCGCGTGTTCCGTCCACAC
GTTGCGGACGTACTCAAGTTCTGCCGGCGAGCCGATGGCGGAAAGCAGAAAGACGACCTGGTAGAAACCT
GCATTCGGTTAAACACCACGCACGTTGCCATGCAGCGTACGAAGAAGGCCAAGAACGGCCGCCTGGTGAC
GGTATCCGAGGGTGAAGCCTTGATTAGCCGCTACAAGATCGTAAAGAGCGAAACCGGGCGGCCGGAGTAC
ATCGAGATCGAGCTAGCTGATTGGATGTACCGCGAGATCACAGAAGGCAAGAACCCGGACGTGCTGACGG
TTCACCCCGATTACTTTTTGATCGATCCCGGCATCGGCCGTTTTCTCTACCGCCTGGCACGCCGCGCCGC
AGGCAAGGCAGAAGCCAGATGGTTGTTCAAGACGATCTACGAACGCAGTGGCAGCGCCGGAGAGTTCAAG
AAGTTCTGTTTCACCGTGCGCAAGCTGATCGGGTCAAATGACCTGCCGGAGTACGATTTGAAGGAGGAGG
CGGGGCAGGCTGGCCCGATCCTAGTCATGCGCTACCGCAACCTGATCGAGGGCGAAGCATCCGCCGGTTC
CTAATGTACGGAGCAGATGCTAGGGCAAATTGCCCTAGCAGGGGAAAAAGGTCGAAAAGGTCTCTTTCCT
GTGGATAGCACGTACATTGGGAACCCAAAGCCGTACATTGGGAACCGGAACCCGTACATTGGGAACCCAA
AGCCGTACATTGGGAACCGGTCACACATGTAAGTGACTGATATAAAAGAGAAAAAAGGCGATTTTTCCGC
CTAAAACTCTTTAAAACTTATTAAAACTCTTAAAACCCGCCTGGCCTGTGCATAACTGTCTGGCCAGCGC
ACAGCCGAAGAGCTGCAAAAAGCGCCTACCCTTCGGTCGCTGCGCTCCCTACGCCCCGCCGCTTCGCGTC
GGCCTATCGCGGCCGCTGGCCGCTCAAAAATGGCTGGCCTACGGCCAGGCAATCTACCAGGGCGCGGACA
AGCCGCGCCGTCGCCACTCGACCGCCGGCGCCCACATCAAGGCACCCTGCCTCGCGCGTTTCGGTGATGA
CGGTGAAAACCTCTGACACATGCAGCTCCCGGAGACGGTCACAGCTTGTCTGTAAGCGGATGCCGGGAGC
AGACAAGCCCGTCAGGGCGCGTCAGCGGGTGTTGGCGGGTGTCGGGGCGCAGCCATGACCCAGTCACGTA
GCGATAGCGGAGTGTATACTGGCTTAACTATGCGGCATCAGAGCAGATTGTACTGAGAGTGCACCATATG
CGGTGTGAAATACCGCACAGATGCGTAAGGAGAAAATACCGCATCAGGCGCTCTTCCGCTTCCTCGCTCA
CTGACTCGCTGCGCTCGGTCGTTCGGCTGCGGCGAGCGGTATCAGCTCACTCAAAGGCGGTAATACGGTT
ATCCACAGAATCAGGGGATAACGCAGGAAAGAACATGTGAGCAAAAGGCCAGCAAAAGGCCAGGAACCGT
AAAAAGGCCGCGTTGCTGGCGTTTTTCCATAGGCTCCGCCCCCCTGACGAGCATCACAAAAATCGACGCT
CAAGTCAGAGGTGGCGAAACCCGACAGGACTATAAAGATACCAGGCGTTTCCCCCTGGAAGCTCCCTCGT
GCGCTCTCCTGTTCCGACCCTGCCGCTTACCGGATACCTGTCCGCCTTTCTCCCTTCGGGAAGCGTGGCG
CTTTCTCATAGCTCACGCTGTAGGTATCTCAGTTCGGTGTAGGTCGTTCGCTCCAAGCTGGGCTGTGTGC
ACGAACCCCCCGTTCAGCCCGACCGCTGCGCCTTATCCGGTAACTATCGTCTTGAGTCCAACCCGGTAAG
ACACGACTTATCGCCACTGGCAGCAGCCACTGGTAACAGGATTAGCAGAGCGAGGTATGTAGGCGGTGCT
ACAGAGTTCTTGAAGTGGTGGCCTAACTACGGCTACACTAGAAGGACAGTATTTGGTATCTGCGCTCTGC
TGAAGCCAGTTACCTTCGGAAAAAGAGTTGGTAGCTCTTGATCCGGCAAACAAACCACCGCTGGTAGCGG
TGGTTTTTTTGTTTGCAAGCAGCAGATTACGCGCAGAAAAAAAGGATCTCAAGAAGATCCTTTGATCTTT
TCTACGGGGTCTGACGCTCAGTGGAACGAAAACTCACGTTAAGGGATTTTGGTCATGCATTCTAGGTACT
AAAACAATTCATCCAGTAAAATATAATATTTTATTTTCTCCCAATCAGGCTTGATCCCCAGTAAGTCAAA
AAATAGCTCGACATACTGTTCTTCCCCGATATCCTCCCTGATCGACCGGACGCAGAAGGCAATGTCATAC
CACTTGTCCGCCCTGCCGCTTCTCCCAAGATCAATAAAGCCACTTACTTTGCCATCTTTCACAAAGATGT
TGCTGTCTCCCAGGTCGCCGTGGGAAAAGACAAGTTCCTCTTCGGGCTTTTCCGTCTTTAAAAAATCATA
CAGCTCGCGCGGATCTTTAAATGGAGTGTCTTCTTCCCAGTTTTCGCAATCCACATCGGCCAGATCGTTA
TTCAGTAAGTAATCCAATTCGGCTAAGCGGCTGTCTAAGCTATTCGTATAGGGACAATCCGATATGTCGA
TGGAGTGAAAGAGCCTGATGCACTCCGCATACAGCTCGATAATCTTTTCAGGGCTTTGTTCATCTTCATA
CTCTTCCGAGCAAAGGACGCCATCGGCCTCACTCATGAGCAGATTGCTCCAGCCATCATGCCGTTCAAAG
TGCAGGACCTTTGGAACAGGCAGCTTTCCTTCCAGCCATAGCATCATGTCCTTTTCCCGTTCCACATCAT
AGGTGGTCCCTTTATACCGGCTGTCCGTCATTTTTAAATATAGGTTTTCATTTTCTCCCACCAGCTTATA
TACCTTAGCAGGAGACATTCCTTCCGTATCTTTTACGCAGCGGTATTTTTCGATCAGTTTTTTCAATTCC
GGTGATATTCTCATTTTAGCCATTTATTATTTCCTTCCTCTTTTCTACAGTATTTAAAGATACCCCAAGA
AGCTAATTATAACAAGACGAACTCCAATTCACTGTTCCTTGCATTCTAAAACCTTAAATACCAGAAAACA
GCTTTTTCAAAGTTGTTTTCAAAGTTGGCGTATAACATAGTATCGACGGAGCCGATTTTGAAACCGCGGT
GATCACAGGCAGCAACGCTCTGTCATCGTTACAATCAACATGCTACCCTCCGCGAGATCATCCGTGTTTC
AAACCCGGCAGCTTAGTTGCCGTTCTTCCGAATAGCATCGGTAACATGAGCAAAGTCTGCCGCCTTACAA
CGGCTCTCCCGCTGACGCCGTCCCGGACTGATGGGCTGCCTGTATCGAGTGGTGATTTTGTGCCGAGCTG
CCGGTCGGGGAGCTGTTGGCTGGCTGG
