Features (pLannotate 1.2.2; 23 found; start..end, strand, type, name):
    215..239     +  misc_feature   LB T-DNA repeat: left border repeat from nopaline C58 T-DNA
    325..577     -  terminator     MAS terminator: mannopine synthase terminator
    591..626     -  CDS            BlpR (fragment): phosphinothricin acetyltransferase; Streptomyces hygroscopicus bar; confers resistance to bialophos or phosphinothricin
    630..1145    -  CDS            P19_TBSVC: Experimental evidence at protein level: Swiss-Prot protein existence level 1. Acts as a suppressor of RNA-mediated gene silencing, also known as post-transcriptional gene silencing (PTGS), a mechanism of plant viral defense that limits the accumulation of viral RNAs. Binds to short interfering RNAs (siRNAs) with high affinity. Acts as a molecular caliper to specifically select siRNAs based on the length of the duplex region of the RNA (By similarity). From Tomato bushy stunt virus (strain Cherry) (TBSV).
   1149..1529    -  promoter       MAS promoter: mannopine synthase promoter (Velten et al., 1984)
   2203..2910    +  CDS            mCherry: mCherry is a basic (constitutively fluorescent) red fluorescent protein published in 2004, derived from Discosoma sp.. It is reported to be a very rapidly-maturing monomer with low acid sensitivity.
   2943..3650    +  terminator     OCS terminator: octopine synthase terminator
   4342..4396    +  misc_feature   TMV Ω: translational enhancer from the tobacco mosaic virus 5'-leader sequence (Gallie et al., 1988)
   4398..5114    +  CDS            mVenus: mVenus is a basic (constitutively fluorescent) yellow fluorescent protein published in 2006, derived from Aequorea victoria. It is reported to be a rapidly-maturing monomer with moderate acid sensitivity.
   5200..5452    +  terminator     NOS terminator: nopaline synthase terminator and poly(A) signal
   5479..5499    +  misc_feature   MCS (fragment): pUC18/19 multiple cloning site
   5502..5656    +  CDS            lacZα (fragment): LacZα fragment of β-galactosidase; lacZ fragment
   5722..5746    +  misc_feature   RB T-DNA repeat: right border repeat from nopaline C58 T-DNA
   6086..6487    +  CDS            Y4CG_SINFN (fragment): Protein inferred from homology: Swiss-Prot protein existence level 3. From Sinorhizobium fredii (strain NBRC 101917 / NGR234).
   7047..7676    +  CDS            pVS1 StaA: stability protein from the Pseudomonas plasmid pVS1 (Heeb et al., 2000)
   8105..9178    +  CDS            pVS1 RepA: replication protein from the Pseudomonas plasmid pVS1 (Heeb et al., 2000)
   9244..9438    +  rep_origin     pVS1 oriV: origin of replication for the Pseudomonas plasmid pVS1 (Heeb et al., 2000)
   9641..9680    +  CDS            rop (fragment): Rop protein, which maintains plasmids at low copy number; rop
   9782..9922    +  misc_feature   bom: basis of mobility region from pBR322
  10108..10696   -  rep_origin     ori: high-copy-number ColE1/pMB1/pBR322/pUC origin of replication
  10781..10849   -  CDS            yghO (fragment) (sequence partly withheld): YGHO_ECOLI - Experimental evidence at transcript level: Swiss-Prot protein existence level 2. From Escherichia coli (strain K12).
  10848..11825   +  CDS            insH10 (sequence withheld): INH10_ECOLI - Protein inferred from homology: Swiss-Prot protein existence level 3. Involved in the transposition of the insertion sequence IS5. From Escherichia coli (strain K12).
  11982..12776   -  CDS            KanR: aminoglycoside phosphotransferase; aphA-3; confers resistance to kanamycin
>Addgene plasmid #124246 | pDOE20 mC VN | addgene full sequence | sequence record 239323 | Addgene NGS Result
CATCGTTACAATCAACATGCTACCCTCCGCGAGATCATCCGTGTTTCAAACCCGGCAGCTTAGTTGCCGT
TCTTCCGAATAGCATCGGTAACATGAGCAAAGTCTGCCGCCTTACAACGGCTCTCCCGCTGACGCCGTCC
CGGACTGATGGGCTGCCTGTATCGAGTGGTGATTTTGTGCCGAGCTGCCGGTCGGGGAGCTGTTGGCTGG
CTGGTGGCAGGATATATTGTGGTGTAAACAAATTGACGCTTAGACAACTTAATAACACATTGCGGACGTT
TTTAATGTACTGAATTAACGCCGAATTAATTCGAGCTCGGATCTGATAATTTATTTGAAAATTCATAAGA
AAAGCAAACGTTACATGAATTGATGAAACAATACAAAGACAGATAAAGCCACGCACATTTAGGATATTGG
CCGAGATTACTGAATATTGAGTAAGATCACGGAATTTCTGACAGGAGCATGTCTTCAATTCAGCCCAAAT
GGCAGTTGAAATACTCAAACCGCCCCATATGCAGGAGCGGATCATTCATTGTTTGTTTGGTTGCCTTTGC
CAACATGGGAGTCCAAGATTCTGCAGTCAAATCTCGGTGACGGGCAGGACCGGACGGGGCGGTACCTCAC
TCTGACTCCTTCTCGAAGGTTTGAGTACCTTCAGGACATCCTCTTGAAACATTAGATTCAACTTCAATTG
GAGCCAACTGCAAAAGTTCTTGCTTAGACCTAATTGCCATCTCACACAAATGTTGAAGAGTTCTTGATCC
TCCAGAAACAGTGATACTAACTCCCCTGAACCTAATAGAATAAGTACATCCGATTTGATCGAACCCAAAG
AATCTTGATGCAGCATAGTTGACTGAATCTCCAGTCCAAGATCCAAGCACTCTATGCAATGATGCTTCAG
TTCTATCGTATCTGAGATACCTCTTAAACACAACTTTTCCGAAACCCCAAGATTCCTTGAAACCAAGTGG
ATTATCTTGATTTGAGTTCGTCTCATCGTTATGCAATCTCCACTCAGTCCAAGATGGACTTTCATCAGGA
AGTTTGAAAGGAGAAGTTGTACCTCCTGATCCTCCATCCCATCTTTCAGAGTTAGCTTGTTCTCTAGCAT
CATTTCCTTGTATAGCTCGTTCCATTCGCGATTTGGTGTATCGAGATTGGTTATGAAATTCAGATGCTAG
TGTAATGTATTGGTAATTTGGGAAGATATAATAGGAAGCAAGGCTATTTATCCATTTCTGAAAAGGCGAA
ATGGCGTCACCGCGAGCGTCACGCGCATTCCGTTCTTGCTGTAAAGCGTTGTTTGGTACACTTTTGACTA
GCGAGGCTTGGCGTGTCAGCGTATCTATTCAAAAGTCGTTAATGGCTGCGGATCAAGAAAAAGTTGGAAT
AGAAACAGAATACCCGCGAAATTCAGGCCCGGTTGCCATGTCCTACACGCCGAAATAAACGACCAAATTA
GTAGAAAAATAAAAACTGACTCGGATACTTACGTCACGTCTTGCGCACTGATTTGAAAAATCTCAGAATT
CTTGTCGACGAGTCAGTAATAAACGGCGTCAAAGTGGTTGCAGCCGGCACACACGAGTCGTGTTTATCAA
CTCAAAGCACAAATACTTTTCCTCAACCTAAAAATAAGGCAATTAGCCAAAAACAACTTTGCGTGTAAAC
AACGCTCAATACACCTGTCATTTTATTATTAGCTATTGCTTCACCGCCTTAGCTTTCTCGTGACCTAGTC
GTCCTCGTCTTTTCTTCTTCTTCTTCTATAAAACAATACCCAAAGAGCTCTTCTTCTTCACAATTCAGAT
TTCAATTTCTCAAAATCTTAAAAACTTTCTCTCAATTCTCTCTACCGTGATCAAGGTAAATTTCTGTGTT
CCTTATTCTCTCAAAATCTTCGATTTTGTTTTCGTTCGATCCCAATTTCGTATATGTTCTTTGGTTTAGA
TTCTGTTAATCTTAGATCGAAGACGATTTTCTGGGTTTGATCGTTAGATATCATCTTAATTCTCGATTAG
GGTTTCATAGATATCATCCGATTTGTTCAAATAATTTGAGTTTTGTCGAATAATTACTCTTCGATTTGTG
ATTTCTAACTAGATCTGGTGTTAGTTTCTAGTTTGTGCGATCGAATTTGTCGATTAATCTGAGTTTTTCT
GATTAACAGGGAGAGGACACGCTCGAGCCACCATGATGAGCAAGGGCGAGGAGGATAACATGGCCATCAT
CAAGGAGTTCATGCGCTTCAAGGTGCACATGGAGGGCTCCGTGAACGGCCACGAGTTCGAGATCGAGGGC
GAGGGCGAGGGCCGCCCCTACGAGGGCACCCAGACCGCCAAGCTGAAGGTGACCAAGGGTGGCCCCCTGC
CCTTCGCCTGGGACATCCTGTCCCCTCAGTTCATGTACGGCTCCAAGGCCTACGTGAAGCACCCCGCCGA
CATCCCCGACTACTTGAAGCTGTCCTTCCCCGAGGGCTTCAAGTGGGAGCGCGTGATGAACTTCGAGGAC
GGCGGCGTGGTGACCGTGACCCAGGACTCCTCCCTGCAGGACGGCGAGTTCATCTACAAGGTGAAGCTGC
GCGGCACCAACTTCCCCTCCGACGGCCCCGTAATGCAGAAGAAGACCATGGGCTGGGAGGCCTCCTCCGA
GCGGATGTACCCCGAGGACGGCGCCCTGAAGGGCGAGATCAAGCAGAGGCTGAAGCTGAAGGACGGCGGC
CACTACGACGCTGAGGTCAAGACCACCTACAAGGCCAAGAAGCCCGTGCAGCTGCCCGGCGCCTACAACG
TCAACATCAAGTTGGACATCACCTCCCACAACGAGGACTACACCATCGTGGAACAGTACGAACGCGCCGA
GGGCCGCCACTCCACCGGCGGCATGGACGAGCTGTACAAGTCTAGACCCGGGGGTTAATTAACCCTAGAG
TCCTGCTTTAATGAGATATGCGAGACGCCTATGATCGCATGATATTTGCTTTCAATTCTGTTGTGCACGT
TGTAAAAAACCTGAGCATGTGTAGCTCAGATCCTTACCGCCGGTTTCGGTTCATTCTAATGAATATATCA
CCCGTTACTATCGTATTTTTATGAATAATATTCTCCGTTCAATTTACTGATTGTACCCTACTACTTATAT
GTACAATATTAAAATGAAAACAATATATTGTGCTGAATAGGTTTATAGCGACATCTATGATAGAGCGCCA
CAATAACAAACAATTGCGTTTTATTATTACAAATCCAATTTTAAAAAAAGCGGCAGAACCGGTCAAACCT
AAAAGACTGATTACATAAATCTTATTCAAATTTCAAAAGTGCCCCAGGGGCTAGTATCTACGACACACCG
AGCGGCGAACTAATAACGCTCACTGAAGGGAACTCCGGTTCCCCGCCGGCGCGCATGGGTGAGATTCCTT
GAAGTTGAGTATTGGCCGTCCGCTCTACCGAAAGTTACGGGCACCATTCAACCCGGTCCAGCACGGCGGC
CGGGTAACCGACTTGCTGCCCCGAGAATTATGCAGCATTTTTTTGGTGTATGTGGGCCCCAAATGAAGTG
CAGGTCAAACCTTGACAGTGACGACAAATCGTTGGGCGGGTCCAGGGCGAATTTTGCGACAACATGTCGA
GGCTCAGCAGGACCTGCTCCAAGAGTATGGTTGTCGACGAGTCAGTAATAAACGGCGTCAAAGTGGTTGC
AGCCGGCACACACGAGTCGTGTTTATCAACTCAAAGCACAAATACTTTTCCTCAACCTAAAAATAAGGCA
ATTAGCCAAAAACAACTTTGCGTGTAAACAACGCTCAATACACCTGTCATTTTATTATTAGCTATTGCTT
CACCGCCTTAGCTTTCTCGTGACCTAGTCGTCCTCGTCTTTTCTTCTTCTTCTTCTATAAAACAATACCC
AAAGAGCTCTTCTTCTTCACAATTCAGATTTCAATTTCTCAAAATCTTAAAAACTTTCTCTCAATTCTCT
CTACCGTGATCAAGGTAAATTTCTGTGTTCCTTATTCTCTCAAAATCTTCGATTTTGTTTTCGTTCGATC
CCAATTTCGTATATGTTCTTTGGTTTAGATTCTGTTAATCTTAGATCGAAGACGATTTTCTGGGTTTGAT
CGTTAGATATCATCTTAATTCTCGATTAGGGTTTCATAGATATCATCCGATTTGTTCAAATAATTTGAGT
TTTGTCGAATAATTACTCTTCGATTTGTGATTTCTAACTAGATCTGGTGTTAGTTTCTAGTTTGTGCGAT
CGAATTTGTCGATTAATCTGAGTTTTTCTGATTAACAGGGACACGCCTCAGGTACAGAGCATATTTTTAC
AACAATTACCAACAACAACAAACAACAAACAACATTACAATTACATTTACAATTACAATGGTGAGCAAGG
GCGAGGAGCTGTTCACCGGGGTGGTGCCCATCCTGGTCGAGCTGGACGGCGACGTAAACGGCCACAAGTT
CAGCGTGTCCGGCGAGGGCGAGGGCGATGCCACCTACGGCAAGCTGACCCTGAAGCTGATCTGCACCACC
GGCAAGCTGCCCGTGCCCTGGCCCACCCTCGTGACCACCCTGGGCTACGGCCTGCAGTGCTTCGCCCGCT
ACCCCGACCACATGAAGCAGCACGACTTCTTCAAGTCCGCCATGCCCGAAGGCTACGTCCAGGAGCGCAC
CATCTTCTTCAAGGACGACGGCAACTACAAGACCCGCGCCGAGGTGAAGTTCGAGGGCGACACCCTGGTG
AACCGCATCGAGCTGAAGGGCATCGACTTCAAGGAGGACGGCAACATCCTGGGGCACAAGCTGGAGTACA
ACTACAACAGCCACAACGTCTATATCACCGCCGACAAGCAGAAGAACGGCATCAAGGCCAACTTCAAGAT
CCGCCACAACATCGAGGACGGCGGCGTGCAGCTCGCCGACCACTACCAGCAGAACACCCCCATCGGCGAC
GGCCCCGTGCTGCTGCCCGACAACCACTACCTGAGCTACCAGTCCAAGCTGAGCAAAGACCCCAACGAGA
AGCGCGATCACATGGTCCTGCTGGAGTTCGTGACCGCCGCCGGGATCACTCTCGGCATGGACGAGCTGTA
CAAGTCAGGTGCAGGTTCTGGTGGAGGTAGCGGGATGGGGTCCCTACGTAGTCACGTGACGTCCGGATGA
GCGATCGCCATTTAAATAGGATCGTTCAAACATTTGGCAATAAAGTTTCTTAAGATTGAATCCTGTTGCC
GGTCTTGCGATGATTATCATATAATTTCTGTTGAATTACGTTAAGCATGTAATAATTAACATGTAATGCA
TGACGTTATTTATGAGATGGGTTTTTATGATTAGAGTCCCGCAATTATACATTTAATACGCGATAGAAAA
CAAAATATAGCGCGCAAACTAGGATAAATTATCGCGCGCGGTGTCATCTATGTTACTAGATCGTTAACGA
TATGTCGAGGCTCAGCAGGACCTGCAGGCATGCAAGCTTGGCACTGGCCGTCGTTTTACAACGTCGTGAC
TGGGAAAACCCTGGCGTTACCCAACTTAATCGCCTTGCAGCACATCCCCCTTTCGCCAGCTGGCGTAATA
GCGAAGAGGCCCGCACCGATCGCCCTTCCCAACAGTTGCGCAGCCTGAATGGCGAATGCTAGAGCAGCTT
GAGCTTGGATCAGATTGTCGTTTCCCGCCTTCAGTTTAAACTATCAGTGTTTGACAGGATATATTGGCGG
GTAAACCTAAGAGAAAAGAGCGTTTATTAGAATAATCGGATATTTAAAAGGGCGTGAAAAGGTTTATCCG
TTCGTCCATTTGTATGTGCATGCCAACCACAGGGTTCCCCTCGGGATCAAAGTACTTTGATCCAACCCCT
CCGCTGCTATAGTGCAGTCGGCTTCTGACGTTCAGTGCAGCCGTCTTCTGAAAACGACATGTCGCACAAG
TCCTAAGTTACGCGACAGGCTGCCGCCCTGCCCTTTTCCTGGCGTTTTCTTGTCGCGTGTTTTAGTCGCA
TAAAGTAGAATACTTGCGACTAGAACCGGAGACATTACGCCATGAACAAGAGCGCCGCCGCTGGCCTGCT
GGGCTATGCCCGCGTCAGCACCGACGACCAGGACTTGACCAACCAACGGGCCGAACTGCACGCGGCCGGC
TGCACCAAGCTGTTTTCCGAGAAGATCACCGGCACCAGGCGCGACCGCCCGGAGCTGGCCAGGATGCTTG
ACCACCTACGCCCTGGCGACGTTGTGACAGTGACCAGGCTAGACCGCCTGGCCCGCAGCACCCGCGACCT
ACTGGACATTGCCGAGCGCATCCAGGAGGCCGGCGCGGGCCTGCGTAGCCTGGCAGAGCCGTGGGCCGAC
ACCACCACGCCGGCCGGCCGCATGGTGTTGACCGTGTTCGCCGGCATTGCCGAGTTCGAGCGTTCCCTAA
TCATCGACCGCACCCGGAGCGGGCGCGAGGCCGCCAAGGCCCGAGGCGTGAAGTTTGGCCCCCGCCCTAC
CCTCACCCCGGCACAGATCGCGCACGCCCGCGAGCTGATCGACCAGGAAGGCCGCACCGTGAAAGAGGCG
GCTGCACTGCTTGGCGTGCATCGCTCGACCCTGTACCGCGCACTTGAGCGCAGCGAGGAAGTGACGCCCA
CCGAGGCCAGGCGGCGCGGTGCCTTCCGTGAGGACGCATTGACCGAGGCCGACGCCCTGGCGGCCGCCGA
GAATGAACGCCAAGAGGAACAAGCATGAAACCGCACCAGGACGGCCAGGACGAACCGTTTTTCATTACCG
AAGAGATCGAGGCGGAGATGATCGCGGCCGGGTACGTGTTCGAGCCGCCCGCGCACGTCTCAACCGTGCG
GCTGCATGAAATCCTGGCCGGTTTGTCTGATGCCAAGCTGGCGGCCTGGCCGGCCAGCTTGGCCGCTGAA
GAAACCGAGCGCCGCCGTCTAAAAAGGTGATGTGTATTTGAGTAAAACAGCTTGCGTCATGCGGTCGCTG
CGTATATGATGCGATGAGTAAATAAACAAATACGCAAGGGGAACGCATGAAGGTTATCGCTGTACTTAAC
CAGAAAGGCGGGTCAGGCAAGACGACCATCGCAACCCATCTAGCCCGCGCCCTGCAACTCGCCGGGGCCG
ATGTTCTGTTAGTCGATTCCGATCCCCAGGGCAGTGCCCGCGATTGGGCGGCCGTGCGGGAAGATCAACC
GCTAACCGTTGTCGGCATCGACCGCCCGACGATTGACCGCGACGTGAAGGCCATCGGCCGGCGCGACTTC
GTAGTGATCGACGGAGCGCCCCAGGCGGCGGACTTGGCTGTGTCCGCGATCAAGGCAGCCGACTTCGTGC
TGATTCCGGTGCAGCCAAGCCCTTACGACATATGGGCCACCGCCGACCTGGTGGAGCTGGTTAAGCAGCG
CATTGAGGTCACGGATGGAAGGCTACAAGCGGCCTTTGTCGTGTCGCGGGCGATCAAAGGCACGCGCATC
GGCGGTGAGGTTGCCGAGGCGCTGGCCGGGTACGAGCTGCCCATTCTTGAGTCCCGTATCACGCAGCGCG
TGAGCTACCCAGGCACTGCCGCCGCCGGCACAACCGTTCTTGAATCAGAACCCGAGGGCGACGCTGCCCG
CGAGGTCCAGGCGCTGGCCGCTGAAATTAAATCAAAACTCATTTGAGTTAATGAGGTAAAGAGAAAATGA
GCAAAAGCACAAACACGCTAAGTGCCGGCCGTCCGAGCGCACGCAGCAGCAAGGCTGCAACGTTGGCCAG
CCTGGCAGACACGCCAGCCATGAAGCGGGTCAACTTTCAGTTGCCGGCGGAGGATCACACCAAGCTGAAG
ATGTACGCGGTACGCCAAGGCAAGACCATTACCGAGCTGCTATCTGAATACATCGCGCAGCTACCAGAGT
AAATGAGCAAATGAATAAATGAGTAGATGAATTTTAGCGGCTAAAGGAGGCGGCATGGAAAATCAAGAAC
AACCAGGCACCGACGCCGTGGAATGCCCCATGTGTGGAGGAACGGGCGGTTGGCCAGGCGTAAGCGGCTG
GGTTGCCTGCCGGCCCTGCAATGGCACTGGAACCCCCAAGCCCGAGGAATCGGCGTGAGCGGTCGCAAAC
CATCCGGCCCGGTACAAATCGGCGCGGCGCTGGGTGATGACCTGGTGGAGAAGTTGAAGGCCGCGCAGGC
CGCCCAGCGGCAACGCATCGAGGCAGAAGCACGCCCCGGTGAATCGTGGCAAGCGGCCGCTGATCGAATC
CGCAAAGAATCCCGGCAACCGCCGGCAGCCGGTGCGCCGTCGATTAGGAAGCCGCCCAAGGGCGACGAGC
AACCAGATTTTTTCGTTCCGATGCTCTATGACGTGGGCACCCGCGATAGTCGCAGCATCATGGACGTGGC
CGTTTTCCGTCTGTCGAAGCGTGACCGACGAGCTGGCGAGGTGATCCGCTACGAGCTTCCAGACGGGCAC
GTAGAGGTTTCCGCAGGGCCGGCCGGCATGGCCAGTGTGTGGGATTACGACCTGGTACTGATGGCGGTTT
CCCATCTAACCGAATCCATGAACCGATACCGGGAAGGGAAGGGAGACAAGCCCGGCCGCGTGTTCCGTCC
ACACGTTGCGGACGTACTCAAGTTCTGCCGGCGAGCCGATGGCGGAAAGCAGAAAGACGACCTGGTAGAA
ACCTGCATTCGGTTAAACACCACGCACGTTGCCATGCAGCGTACGAAGAAGGCCAAGAACGGCCGCCTGG
TGACGGTATCCGAGGGTGAAGCCTTGATTAGCCGCTACAAGATCGTAAAGAGCGAAACCGGGCGGCCGGA
GTACATCGAGATCGAGCTAGCTGATTGGATGTACCGCGAGATCACAGAAGGCAAGAACCCGGACGTGCTG
ACGGTTCACCCCGATTACTTTTTGATCGATCCCGGCATCGGCCGTTTTCTCTACCGCCTGGCACGCCGCG
CCGCAGGCAAGGCAGAAGCCAGATGGTTGTTCAAGACGATCTACGAACGCAGTGGCAGCGCCGGAGAGTT
CAAGAAGTTCTGTTTCACCGTGCGCAAGCTGATCGGGTCAAATGACCTGCCGGAGTACGATTTGAAGGAG
GAGGCGGGGCAGGCTGGCCCGATCCTAGTCATGCGCTACCGCAACCTGATCGAGGGCGAAGCATCCGCCG
GTTCCTAATGTACGGAGCAGATGCTAGGGCAAATTGCCCTAGCAGGGGAAAAAGGTCGAAAAGGTCTCTT
TCCTGTGGATAGCACGTACATTGGGAACCCAAAGCCGTACATTGGGAACCGGAACCCGTACATTGGGAAC
CCAAAGCCGTACATTGGGAACCGGTCACACATGTAAGTGACTGATATAAAAGAGAAAAAAGGCGATTTTT
CCGCCTAAAACTCTTTAAAACTTATTAAAACTCTTAAAACCCGCCTGGCCTGTGCATAACTGTCTGGCCA
GCGCACAGCCGAAGAGCTGCAAAAAGCGCCTACCCTTCGGTCGCTGCGCTCCCTACGCCCCGCCGCTTCG
CGTCGGCCTATCGCGGCCGCTGGCCGCTCAAAAATGGCTGGCCTACGGCCAGGCAATCTACCAGGGCGCG
GACAAGCCGCGCCGTCGCCACTCGACCGCCGGCGCCCACATCAAGGCACCCTGCCTCGCGCGTTTCGGTG
ATGACGGTGAAAACCTCTGACACATGCAGCTCCCGGAGACGGTCACAGCTTGTCTGTAAGCGGATGCCGG
GAGCAGACAAGCCCGTCAGGGCGCGTCAGCGGGTGTTGGCGGGTGTCGGGGCGCAGCCATGACCCAGTCA
CGTAGCGATAGCGGAGTGTATACTGGCTTAACTATGCGGCATCAGAGCAGATTGTACTGAGAGTGCACCA
TATGCGGTGTGAAATACCGCACAGATGCGTAAGGAGAAAATACCGCATCAGGCGCTCTTCCGCTTCCTCG
CTCACTGACTCGCTGCGCTCGGTCGTTCGGCTGCGGCGAGCGGTATCAGCTCACTCAAAGGCGGTAATAC
GGTTATCCACAGAATCAGGGGATAACGCAGGAAAGAACATGTGAGCAAAAGGCCAGCAAAAGGCCAGGAA
CCGTAAAAAGGCCGCGTTGCTGGCGTTTTTCCATAGGCTCCGCCCCCCTGACGAGCATCACAAAAATCGA
CGCTCAAGTCAGAGGTGGCGAAACCCGACAGGACTATAAAGATACCAGGCGTTTCCCCCTGGAAGCTCCC
TCGTGCGCTCTCCTGTTCCGACCCTGCCGCTTACCGGATACCTGTCCGCCTTTCTCCCTTCGGGAAGCGT
GGCGCTTTCTCATAGCTCACGCTGTAGGTATCTCAGTTCGGTGTAGGTCGTTCGCTCCAAGCTGGGCTGT
GTGCACGAACCCCCCGTTCAGCCCGACCGCTGCGCCTTATCCGGTAACTATCGTCTTGAGTCCAACCCGG
TAAGACACGACTTATCGCCACTGGCAGCAGCCACTGGTAACAGGATTAGCAGAGCGAGGTATGTAGGCGG
TGCTACAGAGTTCTTGAAGTGGTGGCCTAACTACGGCTACACTAGAAGGACAGTATTTGGTATCTGCGCT
CTGCTGAAGCCAGTTACCTTCGGAAAAAGAGTTGGTAGCTCTTGATCCGGCAAACAAACCACCGCTGGTA
GCGGTGGTTTTTTTGTTTGCAAGCAGCAGATTACGCGCAGAAAAAAAGGATCTCAAGAAGATCCTTTGAT
CTTTTCTACGGGGTCTGACGCTCAGTGGAACGAAAACTCACGTTAAGGGATTTTGGTCATGCATTCTAGG
GAAGGTGCGAACAAGTCCCTGATATGAGATCATGTTTGTCATCTGGAGCCATAGAACAGGGTTCATC
[978 nt withheld, positions 10848-11825]
TAAAAACTGGGGATAACGCCTTAAATGGCGAAGAAACGGTCTAAATAGGCTGATTCAAGGCATTTACGGG
AGAAAAAATCGGCTCAAACATGAAGAAATGAAATGACTGAGTCAGCCGAGAAGAATTTCCCCGCTTATTC
GCACCTTCCCTAGGTACTAAAACAATTCATCCAGTAAAATATAATATTTTATTTTCTCCCAATCAGGCTT
GATCCCCAGTAAGTCAAAAAATAGCTCGACATACTGTTCTTCCCCGATATCCTCCCTGATCGACCGGACG
CAGAAGGCAATGTCATACCACTTGTCCGCCCTGCCGCTTCTCCCAAGATCAATAAAGCCACTTACTTTGC
CATCTTTCACAAAGATGTTGCTGTCTCCCAGGTCGCCGTGGGAAAAGACAAGTTCCTCTTCGGGCTTTTC
CGTCTTTAAAAAATCATACAGCTCGCGCGGATCTTTAAATGGAGTGTCTTCTTCCCAGTTTTCGCAATCC
ACATCGGCCAGATCGTTATTCAGTAAGTAATCCAATTCGGCTAAGCGGCTGTCTAAGCTATTCGTATAGG
GACAATCCGATATGTCGATGGAGTGAAAGAGCCTGATGCACTCCGCATACAGCTCGATAATCTTTTCAGG
GCTTTGTTCATCTTCATACTCTTCCGAGCAAAGGACGCCATCGGCCTCACTCATGAGCAGATTGCTCCAG
CCATCATGCCGTTCAAAGTGCAGGACCTTTGGAACAGGCAGCTTTCCTTCCAGCCATAGCATCATGTCCT
TTTCCCGTTCCACATCATAGGTGGTCCCTTTATACCGGCTGTCCGTCATTTTTAAATATAGGTTTTCATT
TTCTCCCACCAGCTTATATACCTTAGCAGGAGACATTCCTTCCGTATCTTTTACGCAGCGGTATTTTTCG
ATCAGTTTTTTCAATTCCGGTGATATTCTCATTTTAGCCATTTATTATTTCCTTCCTCTTTTCTACAGTA
TTTAAAGATACCCCAAGAAGCTAATTATAACAAGACGAACTCCAATTCACTGTTCCTTGCATTCTAAAAC
CTTAAATACCAGAAAACAGCTTTTTCAAAGTTGTTTTCAAAGTTGGCGTATAACATAGTATCGACGGAGC
CGATTTTGAAACCGCGGTGATCACAGGCAGCAACGCTCTGT
